Addgene plasmid #33102: pCMV-Flag-YAP-S94A
Depositing lab: Kunliang Guan. Depositing organization: University of California, San Diego (UCSD). Publication: TEAD mediates YAP-dependent gene induction and growth control. Zhao B, Ye X, Yu J, Li L, Li W, Li S, Yu J, Lin JD, Wang CY, Chinnaiyan AM, Lai ZC, Guan KL. Genes Dev. 2008 Jul 15. 22(14):1962-71. 10.1101/gad.1664408 PubMed 18579750.
Backbone
  Vector backbone: pCMV
  Backbone size w/o insert (bp): 4500
  Vector type: Mammalian Expression
Growth in bacteria
  Bacterial resistance: Ampicillin, 100 μg/mL
  Growth temperature: 37°C
  Growth strain: DH5alpha
  Copy number: Unknown
Gene/Insert
  Gene/Insert name: YAP
  Mutation: S94A
  Entrez Gene: YAP1 (a.k.a. COB1, YAP, YAP-1, YAP2, YAP65, YKI)
  Tag / fusion protein: Flag (N terminal on insert)
Terms and licenses: Academic/Nonprofit Terms; Industry Terms: Not Available to Industry
How to cite: pCMV-Flag-YAP-S94A was a gift from Kunliang Guan (Addgene plasmid # 33102 ; http://n2t.net/addgene:33102 ; RRID:Addgene_33102)
