[The description below was written by a language model from this plasmid's Addgene catalogue record and pLannotate feature annotations shown in this document.]
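Description:
pCMV-Flag-YAP-S94A is a mammalian expression plasmid built on a pCMV backbone for expressing an N-terminally Flag-tagged point mutant of human YAP1 (YAP, YAP65). The sequenced record is about 6.2 kb, consistent with a backbone listed at roughly 4.5 kb plus the insert. It is propagated in E. coli through a high-copy ColE1/pUC-type origin and selected with ampicillin via the β-lactamase gene and its own promoter. An f1 origin is also present, which in principle allows single-stranded DNA production. Several bacterial cloning-vector remnants are annotated as well, including lac promoter/operator and CAP site elements, lacI and lacZα fragments, and a T7 promoter. They have no evident role in mammalian expression.

The expression cassette uses the human cytomegalovirus immediate-early enhancer and promoter to drive strong constitutive transcription. Short sequences matching FLAG epitope repeats follow, then the YAP1 open reading frame, and the human growth hormone polyadenylation signal terminates the transcript. An SV40 enhancer/early promoter lies downstream of the cassette, but no mammalian selection marker is annotated behind it, so the plasmid appears suited mainly to transient transfection.

The insert carries the S94A substitution. The associated publication concerns TEAD transcription factors as mediators of YAP-dependent gene induction and growth control, and this mutant is generally known as a form defective in TEAD binding, although the record itself does not state the effect of the mutation. The construct is typically used alongside wild-type YAP to test whether YAP-driven transcription, proliferation or transformation phenotypes depend on TEAD. The Flag tag allows detection and immunoprecipitation of the expressed protein.
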