Features (pLannotate 1.2.2; 17 found; start..end, strand, type, name):
      1..380     +  enhancer       CMV enhancer: human cytomegalovirus immediate early enhancer
    382..581     +  promoter       CMV promoter: human cytomegalovirus (CMV) immediate early promoter
    617..637     +  CDS            3xFLAG (fragment): three tandem FLAG® epitope tags
    674..698     +  CDS            3xFLAG (fragment): three tandem FLAG® epitope tags
    723..2183    +  CDS            YAP1: YAP1_HUMAN - Also known as YAP65. Experimental evidence at protein level: Swiss-Prot protein existence level 1. [Isoform 3]: Activates the C-terminal fragment (CTF) of ERBB4 (isoform 3). From Homo sapiens (Human).
   2255..2877    +  polyA_signal   hGH poly(A) signal: human growth hormone polyadenylation signal
   2906..3235    +  promoter       SV40 promoter: SV40 enhancer and early promoter
   3274..3292    -  promoter       T7 promoter: promoter for bacteriophage T7 RNA polymerase
   3330..3346    -  protein_bind   lac operator: The lac repressor binds to the lac operator to inhibit transcription in E. coli. This inhibition can be relieved by adding lactose or isopropyl-β-D-thiogalactopyranoside (IPTG). lac repressor encoded by lacI
   3354..3384    -  promoter       lac promoter: promoter for the E. coli lac operon
   3399..3420    -  protein_bind   CAP binding site: CAP binding activates transcription in the presence of cAMP. E. coli catabolite activator protein
   3433..3525    -  CDS            lacI (fragment): lac repressor; lacI; The lac repressor binds to the lac operator to inhibit transcription in E. coli. This inhibition can be relieved by adding lactose or isopropyl-β-D-thiogalactopyranoside (IPTG).
   3708..4296    -  rep_origin     ori: high-copy-number ColE1/pMB1/pBR322/pUC origin of replication
   4467..5327    -  CDS            AmpR: β-lactamase; bla; confers resistance to ampicillin, carbenicillin, and related antibiotics
   5328..5432    -  promoter       AmpR promoter: bla
   5459..5887    +  rep_origin     f1 ori (sequence partly withheld): f1 bacteriophage origin of replication; arrow indicates direction of (+) strand synthesis
   5918..6072    -  CDS            lacZα (fragment): LacZα fragment of β-galactosidase; lacZ fragment
>Addgene plasmid #33102 | pCMV-Flag-YAP-S94A | addgene full sequence | sequence record 261735 | Addgene NGS Result
GACATTGATTATTGACTAGTTATTAATAGTAATCAATTACGGGGTCATTAGTTCATAGCCCATATATGGA
GTTCCGCGTTACATAACTTACGGTAAATGGCCCGCCTGGCTGACCGCCCAACGACCCCCGCCCATTGACG
TCAATAATGACGTATGTTCCCATAGTAACGCCAATAGGGACTTTCCATTGACGTCAATGGGTGGAGTATT
TACGGTAAACTGCCCACTTGGCAGTACATCAAGTGTATCATATGCCAAGTCCGCCCCCTATTGACGTCAA
TGACGGTAAATGGCCCGCCTGGCATTATGCCCAGTACATGACCTTACGGGACTTTCCTACTTGGCAGTAC
ATCTACGTATTAGTCATCGCTATTACCATGGTGATGCGGTTTTGGCAGTACACCAATGGGCGTGGATAGC
GGTTTGACTCACGGGGATTTCCAAGTCTCCACCCCATTGACGTCAATGGGAGTTTGTTTTGGCACCAAAA
TCAACGGGACTTTCCAAAATGTCGTAATAACCCCGCCCCGTTGACGCAAATGGGCGGTAGGCGTGTACGG
TGGGAGGTCTATATAAGCAGAGCTCGTTTAGTGAACCGTCAGAATTGATCTACCATGGACTACAAAGACG
ATGACGACAAGCTTGCGGCCGCGAATTCAAGCTTAGCCACCATGGACTACAAAGACGATGACGATAAAGC
AAGGCTCGAATCGGTACCTAAGGATCCCGGGCAGCAGCCGCCGCCTCAACCGGCCCCCCAGGGCCAAGGG
CAGCCGCCTTCGCAGCCCCCGCAGGGGCAGGGCCCGCCGTCCGGACCCGGGCAACCGGCACCCGCGGCGA
CCCAGGCGGCGCCGCAGGCACCCCCCGCCGGGCATCAGATCGTGCACGTCCGCGGGGACTCGGAGACCGA
CCTGGAGGCGCTCTTCAACGCCGTCATGAACCCCAAGACGGCCAACGTGCCCCAGACCGTGCCCATGAGG
CTCCGGAAGCTGCCCGACGCCTTCTTCAAGCCGCCGGAGCCCAAATCCCACTCCCGACAGGCCAGTACTG
ATGCAGGCACTGCAGGAGCCCTGACTCCACAGCATGTTCGAGCTCATTCCTCTCCAGCTTCTCTGCAGTT
GGGAGCTGTTTCTCCTGGGACACTGACCCCCACTGGAGTAGTCTCTGGCCCAGCAGCTACACCCACAGCT
CAGCATCTTCGACAGTCTTCTTTTGAGATACCTGATGATGTACCTCTGCCAGCAGGTTGGGAGATGGCAA
AGACATCTTCTGGTCAGAGATACTTCTTAAATCACATCGATCAGACAACAACATGGCAGGACCCCAGGAA
GGCCATGCTGTCCCAGATGAACGTCACAGCCCCCACCAGTCCACCAGTGCAGCAGAATATGATGAACTCG
GCTTCAGGTCCTCTTCCTGATGGATGGGAACAAGCCATGACTCAGGATGGAGAAATTTACTATATAAACC
ATAAGAACAAGACCACCTCTTGGCTAGACCCAAGGCTTGACCCTCGTTTTGCCATGAACCAGAGAATCAG
TCAGAGTGCTCCAGTGAAACAGCCACCACCCCTGGCTCCCCAGAGCCCACAGGGAGGCGTCATGGGTGGC
AGCAACTCCAACCAGCAGCAACAGATGCGACTGCAGCAACTGCAGATGGAGAAGGAGAGGCTGCGGCTGA
AACAGCAAGAACTGCTTCGGCAGGAGTTAGCCCTGCGTAGCCAGTTACCAACACTGGAGCAGGATGGTGG
GACTCAAAATCCAGTGTCTTCTCCCGGGATGTCTCAGGAATTGAGAACAATGACGACCAATAGCTCAGAT
CCTTTCCTTAACAGTGGCACCTATCACTCTCGAGATGAGAGTACAGACAGTGGACTAAGCATGAGCAGCT
ACAGTGTCCCTCGAACCCCAGATGACTTCCTGAACAGTGTGGATGAGATGGATACAGGTGATACTATCAA
CCAAAGCACCCTGCCCTCACAGCAGAACCGTTTCCCAGACTACCTTGAAGCCATTCCTGGGACAAATGTG
GACCTTGGAACACTGGAAGGAGATGGAATGAACATAGAAGGAGAGGAGCTGATGCCAAGTCTGCAGGAAG
CTTTGAGTTCTGACATCCTTAATGACATGGAGTCTGTTTTGGCTGCCACCAAGCTAGATAAAGAAAGCTT
TCTTACATGGTTATAGAGCCCTCAGGCAGACTGAATTCTGCAGATATCCAGCACAGTGGCGGCCGCTCGA
GTCTAGAGGATCCCGGGTGGCATCCCTGTGACCCCTCCCCAGTGCCTCTCCTGGCCCTGGAAGTTGCCAC
TCCAGTGCCCACCAGCCTTGTCCTAATAAAATTAAGTTGCATCATTTTGTCTGACTAGGTGTCCTTCTAT
AATATTATGGGGTGGAGGGGGGTGGTATGGAGCAAGGGGCAAGTTGGGAAGACAACCTGTAGGGCCTGCG
GGGTCTATTGGGAACCAAGCTGGAGTGCAGTGGCACAATCTTGGCTCACTGCAATCTCCGCCTCCTGGGT
TCAAGCGATTCTCCTGCCTCAGCCTCCCGAGTTGTTGGGATTCCAGGCATGCATGACCAGGCTCAGCTAA
TTTTTGTTTTTTTGGTAGAGACGGGGTTTCACCATATTGGCCAGGCTGGTCTCCAACTCCTAATCTCAGG
TGATCTACCCACCTTGGCCTCCCAAATTGCTGGGATTACAGGCGTGAACCACTGCTCCCTTCCCTGTCCT
TCTGATTTTAAAATAACTATACCAGCAGGAGGACGTCCAGACACAGCATAGGCTACCTGGCCATGCCCAA
CCGGTGGGACATTTGAGTTGCTTGCTTGGCACTGTCCTCTCATGCGTTGGGTCCACTCAGTAGATGCCTG
TTGAATTGGGTACGCGGCCAGCTTGGCTGTGGAATGTGTGTCAGTTAGGGTGTGGAAAGTCCCCAGGCTC
CCCAGCAGGCAGAAGTATGCAAAGCATGCATCTCAATTAGTCAGCAACCAGGTGTGGAAAGTCCCCAGGC
TCCCCAGCAGGCAGAAGTATGCAAAGCATGCATCTCAATTAGTCAGCAACCATAGTCCCGCCCCTAACTC
CGCCCATCCCGCCCCTAACTCCGCCCAGTTCCGCCCATTCTCCGCCCCATGGCTGACTAATTTTTTTTAT
TTATGCAGAGGCCGAGGCCGCCTCGGCCTCTGAGCTATTCCAGAAGTAGTGAGGAGGCTTTTTTGGAGGC
CTAGGCTTTTGCAAAAAGCTCCTCGAGGAACTGAAAAACCAGAAAGTTAATTCCCTATAGTGAGTCGTAT
TAAATTCGTAATCATGTCATAGCTGTTTCCTGTGTGAAATTGTTATCCGCTCACAATTCCACACAACATA
CGAGCCGGAAGCATAAAGTGTAAAGCCTGGGGTGCCTAATGAGTGAGCTAACTCACATTAATTGCGTTGC
GCTCACTGCCCGCTTTCCAGTCGGGAAACCTGTCGTGCCAGCTGCATTAATGAATCGGCCAACGCGCGGG
GAGAGGCGGTTTGCGTATTGGGCGCTCTTCCGCTTCCTCGCTCACTGACTCGCTGCGCTCGGTCGTTCGG
CTGCGGCGAGCGGTATCAGCTCACTCAAAGGCGGTAATACGGTTATCCACAGAATCAGGGGATAACGCAG
GAAAGAACATGTGAGCAAAAGGCCAGCAAAAGGCCAGGAACCGTAAAAAGGCCGCGTTGCTGGCGTTTTT
CCATAGGCTCCGCCCCCCTGACGAGCATCACAAAAATCGACGCTCAAGTCAGAGGTGGCGAAACCCGACA
GGACTATAAAGATACCAGGCGTTTCCCCCTGGAAGCTCCCTCGTGCGCTCTCCTGTTCCGACCCTGCCGC
TTACCGGATACCTGTCCGCCTTTCTCCCTTCGGGAAGCGTGGCGCTTTCTCATAGCTCACGCTGTAGGTA
TCTCAGTTCGGTGTAGGTCGTTCGCTCCAAGCTGGGCTGTGTGCACGAACCCCCCGTTCAGCCCGACCGC
TGCGCCTTATCCGGTAACTATCGTCTTGAGTCCAACCCGGTAAGACACGACTTATCGCCACTGGCAGCAG
CCACTGGTAACAGGATTAGCAGAGCGAGGTATGTAGGCGGTGCTACAGAGTTCTTGAAGTGGTGGCCTAA
CTACGGCTACACTAGAAGAACAGTATTTGGTATCTGCGCTCTGCTGAAGCCAGTTACCTTCGGAAAAAGA
GTTGGTAGCTCTTGATCCGGCAAACAAACCACCGCTGGTAGCGGTGGTTTTTTTGTTTGCAAGCAGCAGA
TTACGCGCAGAAAAAAAGGATCTCAAGAAGATCCTTTGATCTTTTCTACGGGGTCTGACGCTCAGTGGAA
CGAAAACTCACGTTAAGGGATTTTGGTCATGAGATTATCAAAAAGGATCTTCACCTAGATCCTTTTAAAT
TAAAAATGAAGTTTTAAATCAATCTAAAGTATATATGAGTAAACTTGGTCTGACAGTTACCAATGCTTAA
TCAGTGAGGCACCTATCTCAGCGATCTGTCTATTTCGTTCATCCATAGTTGCCTGACTCCCCGTCGTGTA
GATAACTACGATACGGGAGGGCTTACCATCTGGCCCCAGTGCTGCAATGATACCGCGAGACCCACGCTCA
CCGGCTCCAGATTTATCAGCAATAAACCAGCCAGCCGGAAGGGCCGAGCGCAGAAGTGGTCCTGCAACTT
TATCCGCCTCCATCCAGTCTATTAATTGTTGCCGGGAAGCTAGAGTAAGTAGTTCGCCAGTTAATAGTTT
GCGCAACGTTGTTGCCATTGCTACAGGCATCGTGGTGTCACGCTCGTCGTTTGGTATGGCTTCATTCAGC
TCCGGTTCCCAACGATCAAGGCGAGTTACATGATCCCCCATGTTGTGCAAAAAAGCGGTTAGCTCCTTCG
GTCCTCCGATCGTTGTCAGAAGTAAGTTGGCCGCAGTGTTATCACTCATGGTTATGGCAGCACTGCATAA
TTCTCTTACTGTCATGCCATCCGTAAGATGCTTTTCTGTGACTGGTGAGTACTCAACCAAGTCATTCTGA
GAATAGTGTATGCGGCGACCGAGTTGCTCTTGCCCGGCGTCAATACGGGATAATACCGCGCCACATAGCA
GAACTTTAAAAGTGCTCATCATTGGAAAACGTTCTTCGGGGCGAAAACTCTCAAGGATCTTACCGCTGTT
GAGATCCAGTTCGATGTAACCCACTCGTGCACCCAACTGATCTTCAGCATCTTTTACTTTCACCAGCGTT
TCTGGGTGAGCAAAAACAGGAAGGCAAAATGCCGCAAAAAAGGGAATAAGGGCGACACGGAAATGTTGAA
TACTCATACTCTTCCTTTTTCAATATTATTGAAGCATTTATCAGGGTTATTGTCTCATGAGCGGATACAT
ATTTGAATGTATTTAGAAAAATAAACAAATAGGGGTTCCGCGCACATTTCCCCGAAAAGTGCCACCTG
[124 nt withheld, positions 5459-5582]
C
[91 nt withheld, positions 5584-5674]
A
[49 nt withheld, positions 5676-5724]
CCTTTGACGTTGGAGTCCACGTTCTTT
[37 nt withheld, positions 5752-5788]
ACCCTATCTCGGTCTATTCTTTTGATTTATAAGGGATTTTGCCGATTTCGGCCTATTGGTTAAAAAATGA
GCTGATTTAACAAAAATTTAACGCGAATTTTAACAAAATATTAACGCTTACAATTTCCATTCGCCATTCA
GGCTGCGCAACTGTTGGGAAGGGCGATCGGTGCGGGCCTCTTCGCTATTACGCCAGCTGGCGAAAGGGGG
ATGTGCTGCAAGGCGATTAAGTTGGGTAACGCCAGGGTTTTCCCAGTCACGACGTTGTAAAACGACGGCC
AGTGCCAAGCTGATCTATACATTGAATCAATATTGGCAATTAGCCATATTAGTCATTGGTTATATAGCAT
AAATCAATATTGGCTATTGGCCATTGCATACGTTGTATCTATATCATAATATGTACATTTATATTGGCTC
ATGTCCAATATGACCGCCATGTT
