>Addgene plasmid #33102 | pCMV-Flag-YAP-S94A | addgene partial sequence | sequence record 44874 | CMV-F 5'-CGCAAATGGGCGGTAGGCGTG-3'
GTGAACCGTCAGAATTGATCTACCATGGACTACAAAGACGATGACGACAAGCTTGCGGCCGCGAATTCAA
GCTTAGCCACCATGGACTACAAAGACGATGACGATAAAGCAAGGCTCGAATCGGTACCTAAGGATCCCGG
GCAGCAGCCGCCGCCTCAACCGGCCCCCCAGGGCCAAGGGCAGCCGCCTTCGCAGCCCCCGCAGGGGCAG
GGCCCGCCGTCCGGACCCGGGCAACCGGCACCCGCGGCGACCCAGGCGGCGCCGCAGGCACCCCCCGCCG
GGCATCAGATCGTGCACGTCCGCGGGGACTCGGAGACCGACCTGGAGGCGCTCTTCAACGCCGTCATGAA
CCCCAAGACGGCCAACGTGCCCCAGACCGTGCCCATGAGGCTCCGGAAGCTGCCCGACGCCTTCTTCAAG
CCGCCGGAGCCCAAATCCCACTCCCGACAGGCCAGTACTGATGCAGGCACTGCAGGAGCCCTGACTCCAC
AGCATGTTCGAGCTCATTCCTCTCCAGCTTCTCTGCAGTTGGGAGCTGTTTCTCCTGGGACACTGACCCC
CACTGGAGTAGTCTCTGGCCCAGCAGCTACACCCACAGCTCAGCATCTTCGACAGTCTTCTTTTGAGATA
CCTGATGATGTACCTCTGCCAGCAGGTTGGGAGATGGCAAAGACATCTTCTGGTCAGAGATACTTCTTAA
ATCACATCGATCAGACAACAACATGGCAGGACCCCAGGAAGGCCATGCTGTCCCAGATGAACGTCACAGC
CCCCACCAGTCC
